>Addgene plasmid #173049 | pVAX1-SARS-CoV-2-S HA-tag | depositor full sequence | sequence record 335824 | SARS-CoV-2 Wildtype Spike (Wuhan)
GACTCTTCGCGATGTACGGGCCAGATATACGCGTTGACATTGATTATTGACTAGTTATTAATAGTAATCA
ATTACGGGGTCATTAGTTCATAGCCCATATATGGAGTTCCGCGTTACATAACTTACGGTAAATGGCCCGC
CTGGCTGACCGCCCAACGACCCCCGCCCATTGACGTCAATAATGACGTATGTTCCCATAGTAACGCCAAT
AGGGACTTTCCATTGACGTCAATGGGTGGACTATTTACGGTAAACTGCCCACTTGGCAGTACATCAAGTG
TATCATATGCCAAGTACGCCCCCTATTGACGTCAATGACGGTAAATGGCCCGCCTGGCATTATGCCCAGT
ACATGACCTTATGGGACTTTCCTACTTGGCAGTACATCTACGTATTAGTCATCGCTATTACCATGGTGAT
GCGGTTTTGGCAGTACATCAATGGGCGTGGATAGCGGTTTGACTCACGGGGATTTCCAAGTCTCCACCCC
ATTGACGTCAATGGGAGTTTGTTTTGGCACCAAAATCAACGGGACTTTCCAAAATGTCGTAACAACTCCG
CCCCATTGACGCAAATGGGCGGTAGGCGTGTACGGTGGGAGGTCTATATAAGCAGAGCTCTCTGGCTAAC
TAGAGAACCCACTGCTTACTGGCTTATCGAAATTAATACGACTCACTATAGGGAGACCCAAGCTGGCTAG
CGTTTAAACTTAAGCTTGGTACCGCCACCATGTTCGTGTTTCTGGTGCTGCTGCCTCTGGTGAGCTCCCA
GTGCGTGAATCTGACCACAAGGACCCAGCTGCCCCCTGCCTATACCAACTCCTTCACACGGGGCGTGTAC
TATCCCGACAAGGTGTTCCGGAGCAGCGTGCTGCACTCCACACAGGATCTGTTTCTGCCTTTCTTTTCTA
ACGTGACCTGGTTCCACGCCATCCACGTGAGCGGCACCAATGGCACAAAGAGGTTCGACAACCCAGTGCT
GCCCTTCAATGATGGCGTGTACTTCGCCTCCACCGAGAAGTCTAATATCATCCGCGGCTGGATCTTTGGC
ACCACACTGGACAGCAAGACACAGTCCCTGCTGATCGTGAACAATGCCACCAACGTGGTCATCAAGGTGT
GCGAGTTCCAGTTTTGTAACGATCCATTCCTGGGCGTGTACTATCACAAGAACAATAAGTCTTGGATGGA
GAGCGAGTTTCGCGTGTATTCCTCTGCCAACAATTGCACATTTGAGTACGTGTCCCAGCCCTTCCTGATG
GACCTGGAGGGCAAGCAGGGCAATTTCAAGAACCTGCGGGAGTTCGTGTTTAAGAACATCGATGGCTACT
TCAAAATCTACTCCAAGCACACCCCAATCAATCTGGTGAGAGACCTGCCACAGGGCTTCTCTGCCCTGGA
GCCACTGGTGGATCTGCCCATCGGCATCAACATCACCCGGTTTCAGACACTGCTGGCCCTGCACAGAAGC
TACCTGACACCAGGCGACAGCTCCTCTGGATGGACCGCAGGAGCAGCAGCCTACTATGTGGGCTATCTGC
AGCCCAGGACCTTCCTGCTGAAGTACAACGAGAATGGCACCATCACAGACGCAGTGGATTGCGCACTGGA
CCCCCTGTCTGAGACCAAGTGTACACTGAAGAGCTTTACCGTGGAGAAGGGCATCTATCAGACAAGCAAC
TTCAGGGTGCAGCCTACCGAGTCCATCGTGCGCTTTCCCAATATCACAAACCTGTGCCCTTTTGGCGAGG
TGTTCAATGCAACCAGGTTCGCAAGCGTGTACGCATGGAATAGGAAGCGCATCTCCAACTGCGTGGCCGA
CTATTCTGTGCTGTACAATAGCGCCTCCTTCTCTACCTTTAAGTGCTACGGCGTGAGCCCCACAAAGCTG
AATGACCTGTGCTTTACCAACGTGTACGCCGATTCCTTCGTGATCAGGGGCGACGAGGTGCGCCAGATCG
CACCAGGACAGACAGGCAAGATCGCAGACTACAACTATAAGCTGCCTGACGATTTCACCGGCTGCGTGAT
CGCCTGGAACAGCAACAATCTGGATAGCAAAGTGGGCGGCAACTACAATTATCTGTACCGGCTGTTTAGA
AAGTCTAACCTGAAGCCATTCGAGAGGGACATCTCCACAGAAATCTACCAGGCCGGCTCTACCCCCTGCA
ATGGCGTGGAGGGCTTTAACTGTTATTTCCCTCTGCAGAGCTACGGCTTCCAGCCAACAAATGGCGTGGG
CTATCAGCCCTACCGCGTGGTGGTGCTGTCTTTTGAGCTGCTGCACGCCCCTGCAACAGTGTGCGGACCA
AAGAAGAGCACCAATCTGGTGAAGAACAAGTGCGTGAACTTCAACTTCAACGGACTGACCGGCACAGGCG
TGCTGACCGAGTCCAACAAGAAGTTCCTGCCTTTTCAGCAGTTCGGCAGGGACATCGCAGATACCACAGA
CGCCGTGCGCGACCCTCAGACCCTGGAGATCCTGGATATCACACCATGCTCCTTCGGCGGCGTGTCTGTG
ATCACACCAGGCACCAATACAAGCAACCAGGTGGCCGTGCTGTATCAGGACGTGAACTGTACCGAGGTGC
CCGTGGCAATCCACGCAGATCAGCTGACCCCTACATGGCGGGTGTACTCTACCGGCAGCAACGTGTTCCA
GACAAGAGCCGGATGCCTGATCGGAGCAGAGCACGTGAACAATAGCTATGAGTGCGACATCCCTATCGGC
GCCGGCATCTGTGCCTCCTACCAGACCCAGACAAACTCCCCAAGGAGAGCACGGTCTGTGGCAAGCCAGT
CCATCATCGCCTATACCATGAGCCTGGGCGCCGAGAACTCCGTGGCCTACTCCAACAATTCTATCGCCAT
CCCTACCAATTTCACAATCTCCGTGACCACAGAGATCCTGCCAGTGAGCATGACCAAGACATCCGTGGAC
TGCACAATGTATATCTGTGGCGATTCCACCGAGTGCTCTAATCTGCTGCTGCAGTACGGCTCTTTTTGTA
CCCAGCTGAACAGAGCCCTGACAGGCATCGCCGTGGAGCAGGACAAGAATACACAGGAGGTGTTCGCCCA
GGTGAAGCAAATCTACAAGACCCCACCCATCAAGGACTTTGGCGGCTTCAACTTTAGCCAGATCCTGCCC
GATCCTAGCAAGCCATCCAAGCGGTCTTTTATCGAGGACCTGCTGTTCAATAAGGTGACCCTGGCCGATG
CCGGCTTCATCAAGCAGTATGGCGATTGCCTGGGCGACATCGCCGCCAGAGACCTGATCTGTGCCCAGAA
GTTTAACGGCCTGACCGTGCTGCCTCCACTGCTGACAGATGAGATGATCGCCCAGTACACATCTGCCCTG
CTGGCAGGCACCATCACAAGCGGATGGACCTTCGGCGCAGGAGCCGCCCTGCAGATCCCCTTTGCCATGC
AGATGGCCTATCGGTTCAATGGCATCGGCGTGACCCAGAATGTGCTGTACGAGAACCAGAAGCTGATCGC
CAATCAGTTTAACTCCGCCATCGGCAAGATCCAGGACTCTCTGAGCTCCACAGCAAGCGCCCTGGGCAAG
CTGCAGGATGTGGTGAATCAGAACGCCCAGGCCCTGAACACCCTGGTGAAGCAGCTGTCTAGCAATTTCG
GCGCCATCTCCTCTGTGCTGAACGATATCCTGAGCCGGCTGGACAAGGTGGAGGCAGAGGTGCAGATCGA
CCGGCTGATCACAGGCAGACTGCAGTCCCTGCAGACCTACGTGACACAGCAGCTGATCAGGGCAGCAGAG
ATCAGGGCATCTGCCAACCTGGCAGCAACCAAGATGAGCGAGTGCGTGCTGGGCCAGTCCAAGAGAGTGG
ACTTTTGTGGCAAGGGCTATCACCTGATGAGCTTCCCACAGTCCGCCCCTCACGGAGTGGTGTTTCTGCA
CGTGACCTACGTGCCAGCCCAGGAGAAGAACTTCACCACAGCACCAGCAATCTGCCACGATGGCAAGGCA
CACTTTCCTAGGGAGGGCGTGTTCGTGAGCAATGGCACCCACTGGTTTGTGACACAGCGCAACTTCTACG
AGCCACAGATCATCACCACAGACAATACATTCGTGTCCGGCAACTGTGACGTGGTCATCGGCATCGTGAA
CAATACCGTGTATGATCCTCTGCAGCCAGAGCTGGACTCTTTTAAGGAGGAGCTGGATAAGTACTTCAAG
AACCACACCAGCCCCGACGTGGATCTGGGCGACATCTCTGGCATCAATGCCAGCGTGGTGAACATCCAGA
AGGAGATCGACAGGCTGAATGAGGTGGCCAAGAATCTGAACGAGTCCCTGATCGATCTGCAGGAGCTGGG
CAAGTATGAGCAGTACATCAAGTGGCCCTGGTATATCTGGCTGGGCTTCATCGCCGGCCTGATCGCCATC
GTGATGGTGACCATCATGCTGTGCTGTATGACAAGCTGCTGTTCCTGCCTGAAGGGCTGCTGTTCTTGTG
GCAGCTGCTGTAAGTTTGATGAGGACGATAGCGAGCCTGTGCTGAAGGGCGTGAAGCTGCACTACACCTA
CCCCTACGACGTGCCAGATTATGCCTGAGGATCCACTAGTCCAGTGTGGTGGAATTCTGCAGATATCCAG
CACAGTGGCGGCCGCTCGAGTCTAGAGGGCCCGTTTAAACCCGCTGATCAGCCTCGACTGTGCCTTCTAG
TTGCCAGCCATCTGTTGTTTGCCCCTCCCCCGTGCCTTCCTTGACCCTGGAAGGTGCCACTCCCACTGTC
CTTTCCTAATAAAATGAGGAAATTGCATCGCATTGTCTGAGTAGGTGTCATTCTATTCTGGGGGGTGGGG
TGGGGCAGGACAGCAAGGGGGAGGATTGGGAAGACAATAGCAGGCATGCTGGGGATGCGGTGGGCTCTAT
GGCTTCTACTGGGCGGTTTTATGGACAGCAAGCGAACCGGAATTGCCAGCTGGGGCGCCCTCTGGTAAGG
TTGGGAAGCCCTGCAAAGTAAACTGGATGGCTTTCTCGCCGCCAAGGATCTGATGGCGCAGGGGATCAAG
CTCTGATCAAGAGACAGGATGAGGATCGTTTCGCATGATTGAACAAGATGGATTGCACGCAGGTTCTCCG
GCCGCTTGGGTGGAGAGGCTATTCGGCTATGACTGGGCACAACAGACAATCGGCTGCTCTGATGCCGCCG
TGTTCCGGCTGTCAGCGCAGGGGCGCCCGGTTCTTTTTGTCAAGACCGACCTGTCCGGTGCCCTGAATGA
ACTGCAAGACGAGGCAGCGCGGCTATCGTGGCTGGCCACGACGGGCGTTCCTTGCGCAGCTGTGCTCGAC
GTTGTCACTGAAGCGGGAAGGGACTGGCTGCTATTGGGCGAAGTGCCGGGGCAGGATCTCCTGTCATCTC
ACCTTGCTCCTGCCGAGAAAGTATCCATCATGGCTGATGCAATGCGGCGGCTGCATACGCTTGATCCGGC
TACCTGCCCATTCGACCACCAAGCGAAACATCGCATCGAGCGAGCACGTACTCGGATGGAAGCCGGTCTT
GTCGATCAGGATGATCTGGACGAAGAGCATCAGGGGCTCGCGCCAGCCGAACTGTTCGCCAGGCTCAAGG
CGAGCATGCCCGACGGCGAGGATCTCGTCGTGACCCATGGCGATGCCTGCTTGCCGAATATCATGGTGGA
AAATGGCCGCTTTTCTGGATTCATCGACTGTGGCCGGCTGGGTGTGGCGGACCGCTATCAGGACATAGCG
TTGGCTACCCGTGATATTGCTGAAGAGCTTGGCGGCGAATGGGCTGACCGCTTCCTCGTGCTTTACGGTA
TCGCCGCTCCCGATTCGCAGCGCATCGCCTTCTATCGCCTTCTTGACGAGTTCTTCTGAATTATTAACGC
TTACAATTTCCTGATGCGGTATTTTCTCCTTACGCATCTGTGCGGTATTTCACACCGCATACAGGTGGCA
CTTTTCGGGGAAATGTGCGCGGAACCCCTATTTGTTTATTTTTCTAAATACATTCAAATATGTATCCGCT
CATGAGACAATAACCCTGATAAATGCTTCAATAATAGCACGTGCTAAAACTTCATTTTTAATTTAAAAGG
ATCTAGGTGAAGATCCTTTTTGATAATCTCATGACCAAAATCCCTTAACGTGAGTTTTCGTTCCACTGAG
CGTCAGACCCCGTAGAAAAGATCAAAGGATCTTCTTGAGATCCTTTTTTTCTGCGCGTAATCTGCTGCTT
GCAAACAAAAAAACCACCGCTACCAGCGGTGGTTTGTTTGCCGGATCAAGAGCTACCAACTCTTTTTCCG
AAGGTAACTGGCTTCAGCAGAGCGCAGATACCAAATACTGTCCTTCTAGTGTAGCCGTAGTTAGGCCACC
ACTTCAAGAACTCTGTAGCACCGCCTACATACCTCGCTCTGCTAATCCTGTTACCAGTGGCTGCTGCCAG
TGGCGATAAGTCGTGTCTTACCGGGTTGGACTCAAGACGATAGTTACCGGATAAGGCGCAGCGGTCGGGC
TGAACGGGGGGTTCGTGCACACAGCCCAGCTTGGAGCGAACGACCTACACCGAACTGAGATACCTACAGC
GTGAGCTATGAGAAAGCGCCACGCTTCCCGAAGGGAGAAAGGCGGACAGGTATCCGGTAAGCGGCAGGGT
CGGAACAGGAGAGCGCACGAGGGAGCTTCCAGGGGGAAACGCCTGGTATCTTTATAGTCCTGTCGGGTTT
CGCCACCTCTGACTTGAGCGTCGATTTTTGTGATGCTCGTCAGGGGGGCGGAGCCTATGGAAAAACGCCA
GCAACGCGGCCTTTTTACGGTTCCTGGGCTTTTGCTGGCCTTTTGCTCACATGTTCTT
Features (pLannotate 1.2.2; 11 found; start..end, strand, type, name):
     36..415     +  enhancer       CMV enhancer: human cytomegalovirus immediate early enhancer
    416..619     +  promoter       CMV promoter: human cytomegalovirus (CMV) immediate early promoter
    615..648     +  LTR            5' LTR (truncated) (fragment): truncated 5' long terminal repeat (LTR) from HIV-1
    664..682     +  promoter       T7 promoter: promoter for bacteriophage T7 RNA polymerase
    730..4548    +  CDS            S: SPIKE_SARS2 - Experimental evidence at protein level: Swiss-Prot protein existence level 1. [Spike glycoprotein]: May down-regulate host tetherin (BST2) by lysosomal degradation, thereby counteracting its antiviral activity. From Severe acute respiratory syndrome coronavirus 2 (2019-nCoV) (SARS-CoV-2).
   4552..4574    +  CDS            3xHA (fragment): three tandem HA epitope tags
   4678..4902    +  polyA_signal   bGH poly(A) signal: bovine growth hormone polyadenylation signal
   5075..5869    +  CDS            NeoR/KanR: aminoglycoside phosphotransferase from Tn5; aph(3')-II (or nptII); confers resistance to neomycin, kanamycin, and G418 (Geneticin®)
   5890..5941    -  misc_feature   bom (fragment): basis of mobility region from pBR322
   5968..6056    +  promoter       AmpR promoter (fragment): bla
   6195..6783    +  rep_origin     ori: high-copy-number ColE1/pMB1/pBR322/pUC origin of replication
