[The description below was written by a language model from this plasmid's Addgene catalogue record and pLannotate feature annotations shown in this document.]
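Description:
pVAX1-SARS-CoV-2-S HA-tag is a 6,848 bp mammalian expression plasmid built on the compact pVAX1 backbone, carrying the full-length spike glycoprotein of SARS-CoV-2. It is propagated in E. coli as a high-copy plasmid through a ColE1/pUC-type origin of replication and is selected with kanamycin, conferred by the Tn5 aminoglycoside phosphotransferase (NeoR/KanR) gene. The catalogue entry also lists neomycin/G418 as a selectable marker. However, the feature table shows no dedicated eukaryotic promoter upstream of this gene, so the record does not clearly support stable selection in mammalian cells. Short annotated fragments, including an HIV-1 LTR piece immediately after the CMV promoter, a bom fragment and an AmpR promoter fragment, look like small backbone remnants or similarity hits rather than functional modules.

The expression cassette consists of the human cytomegalovirus immediate-early enhancer and promoter, followed by a T7 promoter that could permit in vitro transcription. Next comes the spike open reading frame of about 3.8 kb, described as synthetic and corresponding to the wild-type Wuhan reference strain. The coding sequence is fused at its C terminus to an HA epitope; the annotation detects this as a short fragment of a 3xHA element, consistent with a single HA tag. Transcripts are terminated by the bovine growth hormone polyadenylation signal. The insert was placed by restriction cloning between NheI/KpnI and BamHI/EcoRI sites.

The plasmid is intended for strong transient expression of tagged spike in mammalian cells, with the HA tag allowing detection of the full-length protein and its C-terminal cleavage products by immunoblotting or immunostaining. The associated work examined how ACE2 engagement primes cleavage at the S2' site and initiates membrane fusion.
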