Addgene plasmid #173049: pVAX1-SARS-CoV-2-S HA-tag
Purpose: Mammalian expression plasmid for SARS-CoV-2 Spike in pVAX1
Depositing lab: Guangxun Meng. Publication: SARS-CoV-2 spike engagement of ACE2 primes S2' site cleavage and fusion initiation. Yu S, Zheng X, Zhou B, Li J, Chen M, Deng R, Wong G, Lavillette D, Meng G. Proc Natl Acad Sci U S A. 2022 Jan 4;119(1). pii: 2111199119. doi: 10.1073/pnas.2111199119. PubMed 34930824.
Backbone
  Vector backbone: pVAX1
  Backbone size w/o insert (bp): -1
  Total vector size (bp): 6848
  Vector type: Mammalian Expression
  Selectable markers: Neomycin (select with G418)
Growth in bacteria
  Bacterial resistance: Kanamycin, 50 μg/mL
  Growth temperature: 37°C
  Growth strain: DH5alpha
  Copy number: High Copy
Gene/Insert
  Gene/Insert name: SARS-CoV-2 Spike (alt names: spike; 2019-nCoV Spike)
  Species: Synthetic; Severe acute respiratory syndrome coronavirus 2
  Insert size (bp): 3848
  GenBank ID: NC_045512.2 NC_045512.2
  Promoter: CMV
  Tag / fusion protein: HA (C terminal on insert)
  Cloning method: Restriction Enzyme; 5′ cloning site NheI, KpnI (unknown if destroyed); 3′ cloning site BamHI,EcoRI (unknown if destroyed)
  Sequencing primers: 5′ caatgggagtttgttttggc; 3′ ctggcaactagaaggcacag
Resource information
  A portion of this plasmid was derived from a plasmid made by: Courtesy of Prof Gary Wong and Prof Dimitri Lavillette
Terms and licenses: Academic/Nonprofit Terms; Industry Terms: Not Available to Industry
How to cite: pVAX1-SARS-CoV-2-S HA-tag was a gift from Guangxun Meng (Addgene plasmid # 173049)
